Addgene plasmid #168416: pTL355
Purpose: pGBKT7 yeast two-hybrid plasmid
Depositing lab: Sophien Kamoun. Depositing organization: Sainsbury Laboratory, Norwich. Publication: A single amino acid polymorphism in a conserved effector of the multihost blast fungus pathogen expands host-target binding spectrum. Bentham AR, Petit-Houdenot Y, Win J, Chuma I, Terauchi R, Banfield MJ, Kamoun S, Langner T. PLoS Pathog. 2021 Nov 10;17(11):e1009957. doi: 10.1371/journal.ppat.1009957. eCollection 2021 Nov. PubMed 34758051.
Backbone
  Vector backbone: pGBKT7
  Vector type: Yeast Expression
Growth in bacteria
  Bacterial resistance: Kanamycin, 50 μg/mL
  Growth temperature: 37°C
  Growth strain: DH5alpha
  Copy number: High Copy
Gene/Insert
  Gene/Insert name: LOC_ Os06g30480
  Species: Oryza sativa
  Cloning method: Unknown
Terms and licenses: Academic/Nonprofit Terms; Industry Terms: Not Available to Industry
How to cite: pTL355 was a gift from Sophien Kamoun (Addgene plasmid # 168416 ; http://n2t.net/addgene:168416 ; RRID:Addgene_168416)
