[The description below was written by a language model from this plasmid's Addgene catalogue record and pLannotate feature annotations shown in this document.]
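Description:
pTL355 is a yeast two-hybrid bait plasmid built on the pGBKT7 backbone, carrying the rice (Oryza sativa) locus LOC_Os06g30480 as its insert. In this vector type, the gene of interest is cloned downstream of the GAL4 DNA-binding domain so that it is expressed in Saccharomyces cerevisiae as a DNA-binding-domain fusion. Here the fusion is driven by the constitutive ADH1 promoter and terminated by the ADH1 terminator. A T7 promoter sits between the GAL4 domain and the cloning region, with a T7 terminator downstream, an arrangement that also allows transcription of the insert by T7 RNA polymerase, for example for in vitro expression. The feature table does not annotate the insert itself. It presumably occupies the roughly 400-nt unannotated interval between the T7 promoter and T7 terminator, but the record states neither the exact boundaries or whether the full coding sequence is present, nor the cloning method.

The plasmid is a shuttle vector. In E. coli it replicates at high copy from a ColE1/pUC-type origin and is selected with kanamycin through the Tn5 aminoglycoside phosphotransferase gene (NeoR/KanR), expressed from a bla-type promoter. In yeast it is maintained by the 2μ origin and selected by tryptophan prototrophy through the TRP1 marker with its own promoter. An f1 origin and assorted fragments (lacZα, lacI, lac promoter/operator, rop, bom, ble, poly(A) signals) are backbone remnants with no evident functional role. Paired with a GAL4 activation-domain prey plasmid, the construct tests whether the rice protein interacts with a partner. The associated publication concerns the binding of a blast fungus effector to its host targets, which suggests that this rice protein was tested as a candidate host target.
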