Features (pLannotate 1.2.2; 23 found; start..end, strand, type, name):
     30..734     +  promoter       ADH1 promoter: S. cerevisiae ADH1; promoter for alcohol dehydrogenase 1
    762..1202    +  CDS            GAL4 DNA binding domain: DNA binding domain of the GAL4 transcriptional activator; Saccharomyces cerevisiae GAL4 (truncated)
   1213..1231    +  promoter       T7 promoter: promoter for bacteriophage T7 RNA polymerase
   1652..1699    +  terminator     T7 terminator: transcription terminator for bacteriophage T7 RNA polymerase
   1726..1913    +  terminator     ADH1 terminator: S. cerevisiae ADH1; transcription terminator for the S. cerevisiae alcohol dehydrogenase 1 (ADH1) gene
   1961..1977    -  protein_bind   lac operator: The lac repressor binds to the lac operator to inhibit transcription in E. coli. This inhibition can be relieved by adding lactose or isopropyl-β-D-thiogalactopyranoside (IPTG). lac repressor encoded by lacI
   1985..2015    -  promoter       lac promoter: promoter for the E. coli lac operon
   2030..2051    -  protein_bind   CAP binding site: CAP binding activates transcription in the presence of cAMP. E. coli catabolite activator protein
   2064..2156    -  CDS            lacI (fragment): lac repressor; lacI; The lac repressor binds to the lac operator to inhibit transcription in E. coli. This inhibition can be relieved by adding lactose or isopropyl-β-D-thiogalactopyranoside (IPTG).
   2339..2927    -  rep_origin     ori: high-copy-number ColE1/pMB1/pBR322/pUC origin of replication
   3149..3165    +  polyA_signal   bGH poly(A) signal (fragment): bovine growth hormone polyadenylation signal
   3256..3303    -  polyA_signal   HSV TK poly(A) signal: herpes simplex virus thymidine kinase polyadenylation signal (Cole and Stacy, 1985)
   3362..3514    -  CDS            ble (fragment): BLE_KLEPN - Experimental evidence at protein level: Swiss-Prot protein existence level 1. Binding protein with a strong affinity to the bleomycin family of antibiotics. Binds to CL990; an antimitotic-antibiotic compound. From Klebsiella pneumoniae.
   3535..4329    -  CDS            NeoR/KanR: aminoglycoside phosphotransferase from Tn5; aph(3')-II (or nptII); confers resistance to neomycin, kanamycin, and G418 (Geneticin®)
   4330..4434    -  promoter       AmpR promoter: bla
   4461..5803    -  rep_origin     2μ ori: yeast 2μ plasmid origin of replication
   5871..5906    +  CDS            rop (fragment): Rop protein, which maintains plasmids at low copy number; rop
   6008..6057    +  misc_feature   bom (fragment): basis of mobility region from pBR322
   6196..6343    +  promoter       TRP1 promoter: S. cerevisiae TRP1
   6344..7018    +  CDS            TRP1: phosphoribosylanthranilate isomerase, required for tryptophan biosynthesis; S. cerevisiae TRP1; yeast auxotrophic marker
   7069..7120    +  misc_feature   bom (fragment): basis of mobility region from pBR322
   7148..7576    -  rep_origin     f1 ori (sequence partly withheld): f1 bacteriophage origin of replication; arrow indicates direction of (+) strand synthesis
   7580..29      -  CDS            lacZα (fragment) (across the origin): LacZα fragment of β-galactosidase; lacZ fragment
>Addgene plasmid #168416 | pTL355 | addgene full sequence | sequence record 349814 | Addgene NGS Result
CGGTGCGGGCCTCTTCGCTATTACGCCAGATCCTTTTGTTGTTTCCGGGTGTACAATATGGACTTCCTCT
TTTCTGGCAACCAAACCCATACATCGGGATTCCTATAATACCTTCGTTGGTCTCCCTAACATGTAGGTGG
CGGAGGGGAGATATACAATAGAACAGATACCAGACAAGACATAATGGGCTAAACAAGACTACACCAATTA
CACTGCCTCATTGATGGTGGTACATAACGAACTAATACTGTAGCCCTAGACTTGATAGCCATCATCATAT
CGAAGTTTCACTACCCTTTTTCCATTTGCCATCTATTGAAGTAATAATAGGCGCATGCAACTTCTTTTCT
TTTTTTTTCTTTTCTCTCTCCCCCGTTGTTGTCTCACCATATCCGCAATGACAAAAAAATGATGGAAGAC
ACTAAAGGAAAAAATTAACGACAAAGACAGCACCAACAGATGTCGTTGTTCCAGAGCTGATGAGGGGTAT
CTCGAAGCACACGAAACTTTTTCCTTCCTTCATTCACGCACACTACTCTCTAATGAGCAACGGTATACGG
CCTTCCTTCCAGTTACTTGAATTTGAAATAAAAAAAAGTTTGCTGTCTTGCTATCAAGTATAAATAGACC
TGCAATTATTAATCTTTTGTTTCCTCGTCATTGTTCTCGTTCCCTTTCTTCCTTGTTTCTTTTTCTGCAC
AATATTTCAAGCTATACCAAGCATACAATCAACTCCAAGCTTGAAGCAAGCCTCCTGAAAGATGAAGCTA
CTGTCTTCTATCGAACAAGCATGCGATATTTGCCGACTTAAAAAGCTCAAGTGCTCCAAAGAAAAACCGA
AGTGCGCCAAGTGTCTGAAGAACAACTGGGAGTGTCGCTACTCTCCCAAAACCAAAAGGTCTCCGCTGAC
TAGGGCACATCTGACAGAAGTGGAATCAAGGCTAGAAAGACTGGAACAGCTATTTCTACTGATTTTTCCT
CGAGAAGACCTTGACATGATTTTGAAAATGGATTCTTTACAGGATATAAAAGCATTGTTAACAGGATTAT
TTGTACAAGATAATGTGAATAAAGATGCCGTCACAGATAGATTGGCTTCAGTGGAGACTGATATGCCTCT
AACATTGAGACAGCATAGAATAAGTGCGACATCATCATCGGAAGAGAGTAGTAACAAAGGTCAAAGACAG
TTGACTGTATCGCCGGAATTTGTAATACGACTCACTATAGGGCGAGCCGCCATCATGGAGGAGCAGAAGC
TGATCTCAGAGGAGGACCTGCATATGGCCATGGAGGCCGAATTCGCCCGCGAAATGGCCATGGAAATGAT
GGCCCCGGATCAGCGCCAGATGGGTAGTAGCTGCAGCCTGCTGGGCCGCTTTATCAGCCGCGTGTTTAAA
TGCCGCGGTCGTCAGGGTCGCATGCGTGGTGAACGCATGGATTATTACGGTGCCACCGCATATCCGGCCG
CACAGACCTGCTATGTGAGCCCGGCAGCACCGGCACGTGCAGTTGCCTTTGCCACCGCCAATGCCATGCG
TCCGGAACCGATGCAGGCCCATGCCGTGGCAGCAATGCCGATGCCGGGTGCAACATATGGTGCCGCCAGC
CCGCGCAGCGGTGGATCCGTCGACCTGCAGCGGCCGCATAACTAGCATAACCCCTTGGGGCCTCTAAACG
GGTCTTGAGGGGTTTTTTGCGCGCTTGCAGCCAAGCTAATTCCGGGCGAATTTCTTATGATTTATGATTT
TTATTATTAAATAAGTTATAAAAAAAATAAGTGTATACAAATTTTAAAGTGACTCTTAGGTTTTAAAACG
AAAATTCTTATTCTTGAGTAACTCTTTCCTGTAGGTCAGGTTGCTTTCTCAGGTATAGCATGAGGTCGCT
CTTATTGACCACACCTCTACCGGCATGCAAGCTTGGCGTAATCATGGTCATAGCTGTTTCCTGTGTGAAA
TTGTTATCCGCTCACAATTCCACACAACATACGAGCCGGAAGCATAAAGTGTAAAGCCTGGGGTGCCTAA
TGAGTGAGCTAACTCACATTAATTGCGTTGCGCTCACTGCCCGCTTTCCAGTCGGGAAACCTGTCGTGCC
AGCTGCATTAATGAATCGGCCAACGCGCGGGGAGAGGCGGTTTGCGTATTGGGCGCTCTTCCGCTTCCTC
GCTCACTGACTCGCTGCGCTCGGTCGTTCGGCTGCGGCGAGCGGTATCAGCTCACTCAAAGGCGGTAATA
CGGTTATCCACAGAATCAGGGGATAACGCAGGAAAGAACATGTGAGCAAAAGGCCAGCAAAAGGCCAGGA
ACCGTAAAAAGGCCGCGTTGCTGGCGTTTTTCCATAGGCTCCGCCCCCCTGACGAGCATCACAAAAATCG
ACGCTCAAGTCAGAGGTGGCGAAACCCGACAGGACTATAAAGATACCAGGCGTTTCCCCCTGGAAGCTCC
CTCGTGCGCTCTCCTGTTCCGACCCTGCCGCTTACCGGATACCTGTCCGCCTTTCTCCCTTCGGGAAGCG
TGGCGCTTTCTCATAGCTCACGCTGTAGGTATCTCAGTTCGGTGTAGGTCGTTCGCTCCAAGCTGGGCTG
TGTGCACGAACCCCCCGTTCAGCCCGACCGCTGCGCCTTATCCGGTAACTATCGTCTTGAGTCCAACCCG
GTAAGACACGACTTATCGCCACTGGCAGCAGCCACTGGTAACAGGATTAGCAGAGCGAGGTATGTAGGCG
GTGCTACAGAGTTCTTGAAGTGGTGGCCTAACTACGGCTACACTAGAAGAACAGTATTTGGTATCTGCGC
TCTGCTGAAGCCAGTTACCTTCGGAAAAAGAGTTGGTAGCTCTTGATCCGGCAAACAAACCACCGCTGGT
AGCGGTGGTTTTTTTGTTTGCAAGCAGCAGATTACGCGCAGAAAAAAAGGATCTCAAGAAGATCCTTTGA
TCTTTTCTACGGGGTCTGACGCTCAGTGGAACGAAAACTCACGTTAAGGGATTTTGGTCATGAGATTATC
AAAAAGGATCTTCACCTAGATCCTTTTAAATTAAAAATGAAGTTTTAAATCAATCTAAAGTATATATGAG
TAACCTGAGGCTATGGCAGGGCCTGCCGCCCCGACGTTGGCTGCGAGCCCTGGGCCTTCACCCGAACTTG
GGGGGTGGGGTGGGGAAAAGGAAGAAACGCGGGCGTATTGGCCCCAATGGGGTCTCGGTGGGGTATCGAC
AGAGTGCCAGCCCTGGGACCGAACCCCGCGTTTATGAACAAACGACCCAACACCGTGCGTTTTATTCTGT
CTTTTTATTGCCGTCATAGCGCGGGTTCCTTCCGGTATTGTCTCCTTCCGTGTTTCAGTTAGCCTCCCCC
TAGGGTGGGCGAAGAACTCCAGCATGAGATCCCCGCGCTGGAGGATCATCCAGCCGGCGTCCCGGAAAAC
GATTCCGAAGCCCAACCTTTCATAGAAGGCGGCGGTGGAATCGAAATCTCGTGATGGCAGGTTGGGCGTC
GCTTGGTCGGTCATTTCGAACCCCAGAGTCCCGCTCAGAAGAACTCGTCAAGAAGGCGATAGAAGGCGAT
GCGCTGCGAATCGGGAGCGGCGATACCGTAAAGCACGAGGAAGCGGTCAGCCCATTCGCCGCCAAGCTCT
TCAGCAATATCACGGGTAGCCAACGCTATGTCCTGATAGCGGTCCGCCACACCCAGCCGGCCACAGTCGA
TGAATCCAGAAAAGCGGCCATTTTCCACCATGATATTCGGCAAGCAGGCATCGCCATGAGTCACGACGAG
ATCCTCGCCGTCGGGCATGCTCGCCTTGAGCCTGGCGAACAGTTCGGCTGGCGCGAGCCCCTGATGCTCT
TCGTCCAGATCATCCTGATCGACAAGACCGGCTTCCATCCGAGTACGTGCTCGCTCGATGCGATGTTTCG
CTTGGTGGTCGAATGGGCAGGTAGCCGGATCAAGCGTATGCAGCCGCCGCATTGCATCAGCCATGATGGA
TACTTTCTCGGCAGGAGCAAGGTGAGATGACAGGAGATCCTGCCCCGGCACTTCGCCCAATAGCAGCCAG
TCCCTTCCCGCTTCAGTGACAACGTCGAGCACAGCTGCGCAAGGAACGCCCGTCGTGGCCAGCCACGATA
GCCGCGCTGCCTCGTCTTGCAGTTCATTCAGGGCACCGGACAGGTCGGTCTTGACAAAAAGAACCGGGCG
CCCCTGCGCTGACAGCCGGAACACGGCGGCATCAGAGCAGCCGATTGTCTGTTGTGCCCAGTCATAGCCG
AATAGCCTCTCCACCCAAGCGGCCGGAGAACCTGCGTGCAATCCATCTTGTTCAATCATACTCTTCCTTT
TTCAATATTATTGAAGCATTTATCAGGGTTATTGTCTCATGAGCGGATACATATTTGAATGTATTTAGAA
AAATAAACAAATAGGGGTTCCGCGCACATTTCCCCGAAAAGTGCCACCTGAACGAAGCATCTGTGCTTCA
TTTTGTAGAACAAAAATGCAACGCGAGAGCGCTAATTTTTCAAACAAAGAATCTGAGCTGCATTTTTACA
GAACAGAAATGCAACGCGAAAGCGCTATTTTACCAACGAAGAATCTGTGCTTCATTTTTGTAAAACAAAA
ATGCAACGCGAGAGCGCTAATTTTTCAAACAAAGAATCTGAGCTGCATTTTTACAGAACAGAAATGCAAC
GCGAGAGCGCTATTTTACCAACAAAGAATCTATACTTCTTTTTTGTTCTACAAAAATGCATCCCGAGAGC
GCTATTTTTCTAACAAAGCATCTTAGATTACTTTTTTTCTCCTTTGTGCGCTCTATAATGCAGTCTCTTG
ATAACTTTTTGCACTGTAGGTCCGTTAAGGTTAGAAGAAGGCTACTTTGGTGTCTATTTTCTCTTCCATA
AAAAAAGCCTGACTCCACTTCCCGCGTTTACTGATTACTAGCGAAGCTGCGGGTGCATTTTTTCAAGATA
AAGGCATCCCCGATTATATTCTATACCGATGTGGATTGCGCATACTTTGTGAACAGAAAGTGATAGCGTT
GATGATTCTTCATTGGTCAGAAAATTATGAACGGTTTCTTCTATTTTGTCTCTATATACTACGTATAGGA
AATGTTTACATTTTCGTATTGTTTTCGATTCACTCTATGAATAGTTCTTACTACAATTTTTTTGTCTAAA
GAGTAATACTAGAGATAAACATAAAAAATGTAGAGGTCGAGTTTAGATGCAAGTTCAAGGAGCGAAAGGT
GGATGGGTAGGTTATATAGGGATATAGCACAGAGATATATAGCAAAGAGATACTTTTGAGCAATGTTTGT
GGAAGCGGTATTCGCAATATTTTAGTAGCTCGTTACAGTCCGGTGCGTTTTTGGTTTTTTGAAAGTGCGT
CTTCAGAGCGCTTTTGGTTTTCAAAAGCGCTCTGAAGTTCCTATACTTTCTAGAGAATAGGAACTTCGGA
ATAGGAACTTCAAAGCGTTTCCGAAAACGAGCGCTTCCGAAAATGCAACGCGAGCTGCGCACATACAGCT
CACTGTTCACGTCGCACCTATATCTGCGTGTTGCCTGTATATATATATACATGAGAAGAACGGCATAGTG
CGTGTTTATGCTTAAATGCGTACTTATATGCGTCTATTTATGTAGGATGAAAGGTAGTCTAGTACCTCCT
GTGATATTATCCCATTCCATGCGGGGTATCGTATGCTTCCTTCAGCACTACCCTTTAGCTGTTCTATATG
CTGCCACTCCTCAATTGGATTAGTCTCATCCTTCAATGCTATCATTTCCTTTGATATTGGATCATACTAA
GAAACCATTATTATCATGACATTAACCTATAAAAATAGGCGTATCACGAGGCCCTTTCGTCTCGCGCGTT
TCGGTGATGACGGTGAAAACCTCTGACACATGCAGCTCCCGGAGACGGTCACAGCTTGTCTGTAAGCGGA
TGCCGGGAGCAGACAAGCCCGTCAGGGCGCGTCAGCGGGTGTTGGCGGGTGTCGGGGCTGGCTTAACTAT
GCGGCATCAGAGCAGATTGTACTGAGAGTGCACCATAGATCAACGACATTACTATATATATAATATAGGA
AGCATTTAATAGAACAGCATCGTAATATATGTGTACTTTGCAGTTATGACGCCAGATGGCAGTAGTGGAA
GATATTCTTTATTGAAAAATAGCTTGTCACCTTACGTACAATCTTGATCCGGAGCTTTTCTTTTTTTGCC
GATTAAGAATTAATTCGGTCGAAAAAAGAAAAGGAGAGGGCCAAGAGGGAGGGCATTGGTGACTATTGAG
CACGTGAGTATACGTGATTAAGCACACAAAGGCAGCTTGGAGTATGTCTGTTATTAATTTCACAGGTAGT
TCTGGTCCATTGGTGAAAGTTTGCGGCTTGCAGAGCACAGAGGCCGCAGAATGTGCTCTAGATTCCGATG
CTGACTTGCTGGGTATTATATGTGTGCCCAATAGAAAGAGAACAATTGACCCGGTTATTGCAAGGAAAAT
TTCAAGTCTTGTAAAAGCATATAAAAATAGTTCAGGCACTCCGAAATACTTGGTTGGCGTGTTTCGTAAT
CAACCTAAGGAGGATGTTTTGGCTCTGGTCAATGATTACGGCATTGATATCGTCCAACTGCATGGAGATG
AGTCGTGGCAAGAATACCAAGAGTTCCTCGGTTTGCCAGTTATTAAAAGACTCGTATTTCCAAAAGACTG
CAACATACTACTCAGTGCAGCTTCACAGAAACCTCATTCGTTTATTCCCTTGTTTGATTCAGAAGCAGGT
GGGACAGGTGAACTTTTGGATTGGAACTCGATTTCTGACTGGGTTGGAAGGCAAGAGAGCCCCGAAAGCT
TACATTTTATGTTAGCTGGTGGACTGACGCCAGAAAATGTTGGTGATGCGCTTAGATTAAATGGCGTTAT
TGGTGTTGATGTAAGCGGAGGTGTGGAGACAAATGGTGTAAAAGACTCTAACAAAATAGCAAATTTCGTC
AAAAATGCTAAGAAATAGGTTATTACTGAGTAGTATTTATTTAAGTATTGTTTGTGCACTTGCCGATCTA
TGCGGTGTGAAATACCGCACAGATGCGTAAGGAGAAAATACCGCATCAGGAAATTGTAAGCGTTAATATT
TTGTTAAAATTCGCGTTAAATTTTTGTTAAATCAGCTCATTTTTTAACCAATAGGCCGAAATCGGCAAAA
TCCCTTATAAATCAAAAGAATAGACCGAGATAGGGT
[37 nt withheld, positions 7247-7283]
AAAGAACGTGGACTCCAACGTCAAAGG
[49 nt withheld, positions 7311-7359]
T
[91 nt withheld, positions 7361-7451]
G
[124 nt withheld, positions 7453-7576]
CCATTCGCCATTCAGGCTGCGCAACTGTTGGGAAGGGCGAT
