>Addgene plasmid #168416 | pTL355 | depositor partial sequence | sequence record 326516 | insert
GAATTCGCCCGCGAAATGGCCATGGAAATGATGGCCCCGGATCAGCGCCAGATGGGTAGTAGCTGCAGCC
TGCTGGGCCGCTTTATCAGCCGCGTGTTTAAATGCCGCGGTCGTCAGGGTCGCATGCGTGGTGAACGCAT
GGATTATTACGGTGCCACCGCATATCCGGCCGCACAGACCTGCTATGTGAGCCCGGCAGCACCGGCACGT
GCAGTTGCCTTTGCCACCGCCAATGCCATGCGTCCGGAACCGATGCAGGCCCATGCCGTGGCAGCAATGC
CGATGCCGGGTGCAACATATGGTGCCGCCAGCCCGCGCAGCGGTGGATCC
